>Addgene plasmid #163283 | Q0I8G2 | addgene full sequence | sequence record 354402 | Addgene NGS Result
TAATACGACTCACTATAGGGGAATTGTGAGCGGATAACAATTCCCCTCTAGAAATAATTTTGTTTAACTT
TAAGAAGGAGATATACATATGATGACGAAACTTCCTAAGCTGCAATTATTTGGCACTTCATCAGTCAATT
ATGACTGGCCGGCGTTAGAACGCGAGCTGCGCGGTTTCCTTCCGTCGAAGAGTGTAGTAGCGAAGCGTCA
GGAATTATTATCATATGATTGCGATGGCCTGACGATGGATCGTCACATGCCTCGCTTAGCAGTTCTGCCT
GAAACAGCCGAGCAAGTGGCACAAATTTTGGCATGTTGTCATCGTCTGGGCATCCCCTTTGTCGCGCGTG
GTTCAGGTACAGGGCTTTCGGGCGGAGCACTGGTGGAACAAGAAGCCCTGCTGGTCGTTACCTCTCGTAT
GCGTCGCATCTTGGACATTGATCTGGACAATCAGACCATTACCGTGGAGCCGGGTGTGATCAATAGTTGG
GTTTCTCGTGCGGTGGTCGGTGATGGGTTCTATTATGCCCCAGATCCGTCTTCCCAAGTTGTTTGCAGCA
TCGGTGGGAACGTCGCTGAAAACAGCGGTGGCGTGCACTGTTTAAAATACGGTGTTACCAGTAATCACGT
ACTGAGCCTGGACGTGGTGCTGCCCAACGGAACGCCGACTCGCCTTGGTACCTCTCTGTGTGACGCTGCC
GAACTGGACCTGCGCGGGGTGTTTATTGGTTCAGAGGGCACCCTGGGCATCGCTACTGCCATTACTCTGC
GTCTTCTTCGCGCTCCTGACGCCGTGGGCGTCTTACTTGCCGACTTTCCGAGTATGCAAGCCGCGGGCGA
AGCGGTGCGTCTGATCACCCGTGCCGGTGTACTTCCTGCAGGTTTAGAGATTATGGACCAGACCTGTATC
CAGGCCGTTAACGAAGCCTTTGGTGAAGAAGAGTACCCACCCGAGGCAGGGGCCGTCTTGCTGATCGAAC
TGGATGGCCAAGAGCAAGAAGTAAAACAGGCAGTTACTGTGACCACCGCTTTATGTCGTGAAGCCGGTGC
CGGGGCAATTCGCGAAGCGTGGAGCGAGGAAGATCGCGCACGCTTGTGGAAGGGCCGTAAATCGGCCATT
AGTGCGCTGGGTCGCCAGTACCCGTCATATTACCTGCAGGATGGCGTTGTTCCTCGTACCGCCTTGCCAC
GCGTTCTGGAAGCGATTGACCAGCTTTCAGCGGAACACGGCTTAGTAGTTGCGAATGTCTTCCACGCCGG
CGATGGTAACCTTCATCCCCTGATTCTGTATCGTTCGTCCGAACAGGGTGTGAATGAGCGCGTCAAGGCC
TTGGGCGGTGCAATTATGAACTTATGTTTGGAAGTAGGTGGCTCCATCTCAGGTGAGCATGGAGTGGGAA
GCGACAAGCGTTGTTACCTCGATCAGATGTTCAGCGCGGAAGATCTGATCTCAATGCAGTGGGTCCGTCT
GGCGTTTGACCCCTTGGGTCGTGCGAACCCCGGCAAGATCTTCCCAACCCCTAAGAGCTGCGGTGAGAGC
TTACGTCGCAGTGTACAATTGCAAGCAGAGGGACAGAGCCTGCCGGAAGAAGCAATTGTGTATGCGGCCG
CACTCGAGCATCATCACCATCACCACCACCACCACCACTGAGATCCGGCTGCTAACAAAGCCCGAAAGGA
AGCTGAGTTGGCTGCTGCCACCGCTGAGCAATAACTAGCATAACCCCTTGGGGCCTCTAAACGGGTCTTG
AGGGGTTTTTTGCTGAAAGGAGGAACTATATCCGGATTGGCGAATGGG
[124 nt withheld, positions 1799-1922]
C
[91 nt withheld, positions 1924-2014]
A
[49 nt withheld, positions 2016-2064]
CCTTTGACGTTGGAGTCCACGTTCTTT
[37 nt withheld, positions 2092-2128]
ACCCTATCTCGGTCTATTCTTTTGATTTATAAGGGATTTTGCCGATTTCGGCCTATTGGTTAAAAAATGA
GCTGATTTAACAAAAATTTAACGCGAATTTTAACAAAATATTAACGCTTACAATTTAGGTGGCACTTTTC
GGGGAAATGTGCGCGGAACCCCTATTTGTTTATTTTTCTAAATACATTCAAATATGTATCCGCTCATGAG
ACAATAACCCTGATAAATGCTTCAATAATATTGAAAAAGGAAGAGTATGAGTATTCAACATTTCCGTGTC
GCCCTTATTCCCTTTTTTGCGGCATTTTGCCTTCCTGTTTTTGCTCACCCAGAAACGCTGGTGAAAGTAA
AAGATGCTGAAGATCAGTTGGGTGCACGAGTGGGTTACATCGAACTGGATCTCAACAGCGGTAAGATCCT
TGAGAGTTTTCGCCCCGAAGAACGTTTTCCAATGATGAGCACTTTTAAAGTTCTGCTATGTGGCGCGGTA
TTATCCCGTATTGACGCCGGGCAAGAGCAACTCGGTCGCCGCATACACTATTCTCAGAATGACTTGGTTG
AGTACTCACCAGTCACAGAAAAGCATCTTACGGATGGCATGACAGTAAGAGAATTATGCAGTGCTGCCAT
AACCATGAGTGATAACACTGCGGCCAACTTACTTCTGACAACGATCGGAGGACCGAAGGAGCTAACCGCT
TTTTTGCACAACATGGGGGATCATGTAACTCGCCTTGATCGTTGGGAACCGGAGCTGAATGAAGCCATAC
CAAACGACGAGCGTGACACCACGATGCCTGCAGCAATGGCAACAACGTTGCGCAAACTATTAACTGGCGA
ACTACTTACTCTAGCTTCCCGGCAACAATTAATAGACTGGATGGAGGCGGATAAAGTTGCAGGACCACTT
CTGCGCTCGGCCCTTCCGGCTGGCTGGTTTATTGCTGATAAATCTGGAGCCGGTGAGCGTGGGTCTCGCG
GTATCATTGCAGCACTGGGGCCAGATGGTAAGCCCTCCCGTATCGTAGTTATCTACACGACGGGGAGTCA
GGCAACTATGGATGAACGAAATAGACAGATCGCTGAGATAGGTGCCTCACTGATTAAGCATTGGTAACTG
TCAGACCAAGTTTACTCATATATACTTTAGATTGATTTAAAACTTCATTTTTAATTTAAAAGGATCTAGG
TGAAGATCCTTTTTGATAATCTCATGACCAAAATCCCTTAACGTGAGTTTTCGTTCCACTGAGCGTCAGA
CCCCGTAGAAAAGATCAAAGGATCTTCTTGAGATCCTTTTTTTCTGCGCGTAATCTGCTGCTTGCAAACA
AAAAAACCACCGCTACCAGCGGTGGTTTGTTTGCCGGATCAAGAGCTACCAACTCTTTTTCCGAAGGTAA
CTGGCTTCAGCAGAGCGCAGATACCAAATACTGTCCTTCTAGTGTAGCCGTAGTTAGGCCACCACTTCAA
GAACTCTGTAGCACCGCCTACATACCTCGCTCTGCTAATCCTGTTACCAGTGGCTGCTGCCAGTGGCGAT
AAGTCGTGTCTTACCGGGTTGGACTCAAGACGATAGTTACCGGATAAGGCGCAGCGGTCGGGCTGAACGG
GGGGTTCGTGCACACAGCCCAGCTTGGAGCGAACGACCTACACCGAACTGAGATACCTACAGCGTGAGCT
ATGAGAAAGCGCCACGCTTCCCGAAGGGAGAAAGGCGGACAGGTATCCGGTAAGCGGCAGGGTCGGAACA
GGAGAGCGCACGAGGGAGCTTCCAGGGGGAAACGCCTGGTATCTTTATAGTCCTGTCGGGTTTCGCCACC
TCTGACTTGAGCGTCGATTTTTGTGATGCTCGTCAGGGGGGCGGAGCCTATGGAAAAACGCCAGCAACGC
GGCCTTTTTACGGTTCCTGGCCTTTTGCTGGCCTTTTGCTCACATGTTCTTTCCTGCGTTATCCCCTGAT
TCTGTGGATAACCGTATTACCGCCTTTGAGTGAGCTGATACCGCTCGCCGCAGCCGAACGACCGAGCGCA
GCGAGTCAGTGAGCGAGGAAGCGGAAGAGCGCCTGATGCGGTATTTTCTCCTTACGCATCTGTGCGGTAT
TTCACACCGCAATGGTGCACTCTCAGTACAATCTGCTCTGATGCCGCATAGTTAAGCCAGTATACACTCC
GCTATCGCTACGTGACTGGGTCATGGCTGCGCCCCGACACCCGCCAACACCCGCTGACGCGCCCTGACGG
GCTTGTCTGCTCCCGGCATCCGCTTACAGACAAGCTGTGACCGTCTCCGGGAGCTGCATGTGTCAGAGGT
TTTCACCGTCATCACCGAAACGCGCGAGGCAGCTGCGGTAAAGCTCATCAGCGTGGTCGTGAAGCGATTC
ACAGATGTCTGCCTGTTCATCCGCGTCCAGCTCGTTGAGTTTCTCCAGAAGCGTTAATGTCTGGCTTCTG
ATAAAGCGGGCCATGTTAAGGGCGGTTTTTTCCTGTTTGGTCACTGATGCCTCCGTGTAAGGGGGATTTC
TGTTCATGGGGGTAATGATACCGATGAAACGAGAGAGGATGCTCACGATACGGGTTACTGATGATGAACA
TGCCCGGTTACTGGAACGTTGTGAGGGTAAACAACTGGCGGTATGGATGCGGCGGGACCAGAGAAAAATC
ACTCAGGGTCAATGCCAGCGCTTCGTTAATACAGATGTAGGTGTTCCACAGGGTAGCCAGCAGCATCCTG
CGATGCAGATCCGGAACATAATGGTGCAGGGCGCTGACTTCCGCGTTTCCAGACTTTACGAAACACGGAA
ACCGAAGACCATTCATGTTGTTGCTCAGGTCGCAGACGTTTTGCAGCAGCAGTCGCTTCACGTTCGCTCG
CGTATCGGTGATTCATTCTGCTAACCAGTAAGGCAACCCCGCCAGCCTAGCCGGGTCCTCAACGACAGGA
GCACGATCATGCGCACCCGTGGGGCCGCCATGCCGGCGATAATGGCCTGCTTCTCGCCGAAACGTTTGGT
GGCGGGACCAGTGACGAAGGCTTGAGCGAGGGCGTGCAAGATTCCGAATACCGCAAGCGACAGGCCGATC
ATCGTCGCGCTCCAGCGAAAGCGGTCCTCGCCGAAAATGACCCAGAGCGCTGCCGGCACCTGTCCTACGA
GTTGCATGATAAAGAAGACAGTCATAAGTGCGGCGACGATAGTCATGCCCCGCGCCCACCGGAAGGAGCT
GACTGGGTTGAAGGCTCTCAAGGGCATCGGTCGAGATCCCGGTGCCTAATGAGTGAGCTAACTTACATTA
ATTGCGTTGCGCTCACTGCCCGCTTTCCAGTCGGGAAACCTGTCGTGCCAGCTGCATTAATGAATCGGCC
AACGCGCGGGGAGAGGCGGTTTGCGTATTGGGCGCCAGGGTGGTTTTTCTTTTCACCAGTGAGACGGGCA
ACAGCTGATTGCCCTTCACCGCCTGGCCCTGAGAGAGTTGCAGCAAGCGGTCCACGCTGGTTTGCCCCAG
CAGGCGAAAATCCTGTTTGATGGTGGTTAACGGCGGGATATAACATGAGCTGTCTTCGGTATCGTCGTAT
CCCACTACCGAGATATCCGCACCAACGCGCAGCCCGGACTCGGTAATGGCGCGCATTGCGCCCAGCGCCA
TCTGATCGTTGGCAACCAGCATCGCAGTGGGAACGATGCCCTCATTCAGCATTTGCATGGTTTGTTGAAA
ACCGGACATGGCACTCCAGTCGCCTTCCCGTTCCGCTATCGGCTGAATTTGATTGCGAGTGAGATATTTA
TGCCAGCCAGCCAGACGCAGACGCGCCGAGACAGAACTTAATGGGCCCGCTAACAGCGCGATTTGCTGGT
GACCCAATGCGACCAGATGCTCCACGCCCAGTCGCGTACCGTCTTCATGGGAGAAAATAATACTGTTGAT
GGGTGTCTGGTCAGAGACATCAAGAAATAACGCCGGAACATTAGTGCAGGCAGCTTCCACAGCAATGGCA
TCCTGGTCATCCAGCGGATAGTTAATGATCAGCCCACTGACGCGTTGCGCGAGAAGATTGTGCACCGCCG
CTTTACAGGCTTCGACGCCGCTTCGTTCTACCATCGACACCACCACGCTGGCACCCAGTTGATCGGCGCG
AGATTTAATCGCCGCGACAATTTGCGACGGCGCGTGCAGGGCCAGACTGGAGGTGGCAACGCCAATCAGC
AACGACTGTTTGCCCGCCAGTTGTTGTGCCACGCGGTTGGGAATGTAATTCAGCTCCGCCATCGCCGCTT
CCACTTTTTCCCGCGTTTTCGCAGAAACGTGGCTGGCCTGGTTCACCACGCGGGAAACGGTCTGATAAGA
GACACCGGCATACTCTGCGACATCGTATAACGTTACTGGTTTCACATTCACCACCCTGAATTGACTCTCT
TCCGGGCGCTATCATGCCATACCGCGAAAGGTTTTGCGCCATTCGATGGTGTCCGGGATCTCGACGCTCT
CCCTTATGCGACTCCTGCATTAGGAAGCAGCCCAGTAGTAGGTTGAGGCCGTTGAGCACCGCCGCCGCAA
GGAATGGTGCATGCAAGGAGATGGCGCCCAACAGTCCCCCGGCCACGGGGCCTGCCACCATACCCACGCC
GAAACAAGCGCTCATGAGCCCGAAGTGGCGAGCCCGATCTTCCCCATCGGTGATGTCGGCGATATAGGCG
CCAGCAACCGCACCTGTGGCGCCGGTGATGCCGGCCACGATGCGTCCGGCGTAGAGGATCGAGATCTCGA
TCCCGCGAAAT
Features (pLannotate 1.2.2; 18 found; start..end, strand, type, name):
      1..19      +  promoter       T7 promoter: promoter for bacteriophage T7 RNA polymerase
     20..44      +  protein_bind   lac operator: The lac repressor binds to the lac operator to inhibit transcription in E. coli. This inhibition can be relieved by adding lactose or isopropyl-β-D-thiogalactopyranoside (IPTG). lac repressor encoded by lacI
     59..81      +  RBS            RBS: efficient ribosome binding site from bacteriophage T7 gene 10 (Olins and Rangwala, 1989)
   1625..1648    +  CDS            9xHis (fragment): 9xHis affinity tag
   1658..1707    +  CDS            SET1 (fragment): solubility-enhancement tag derived from T7 phage gene 10B
   1715..1762    +  terminator     T7 terminator: transcription terminator for bacteriophage T7 RNA polymerase
   1799..2227    +  rep_origin     f1 ori (sequence partly withheld): f1 bacteriophage origin of replication; arrow indicates direction of (+) strand synthesis
   2280..2384    +  promoter       AmpR promoter: bla
   2385..3245    +  CDS            AmpR: β-lactamase; bla; confers resistance to ampicillin, carbenicillin, and related antibiotics
   3416..4004    +  rep_origin     ori: high-copy-number ColE1/pMB1/pBR322/pUC origin of replication
   4190..4329    -  misc_feature   bom: basis of mobility region from pBR322
   4431..4622    -  CDS            rop: Rop protein, which maintains plasmids at low copy number; rop
   4639..5019    +  CDS            YPB1_ECOLX: Protein predicted: Swiss-Prot protein existence level 4. From Escherichia coli.
   5091..5382    -  CDS            TcR (fragment): tetracycline efflux protein; tet; confers resistance to tetracycline
   5397..5418    -  protein_bind   CAP binding site: CAP binding activates transcription in the presence of cAMP. E. coli catabolite activator protein
   5431..6513    -  CDS            lacI: lac repressor; lacI; The lac repressor binds to the lac operator to inhibit transcription in E. coli. This inhibition can be relieved by adding lactose or isopropyl-β-D-thiogalactopyranoside (IPTG).
   6514..6591    -  promoter       lacI promoter: lacI
   6599..6878    -  CDS            TcR (fragment): tetracycline efflux protein; tet; confers resistance to tetracycline
