>Addgene plasmid #163283 | Q0I8G2 Sequencing Result | analyzer sequence | sequence record 337295
TAATACGACTCACTATAGGGGAATTGTGAGCGGATAACAATTCCCCTCTAGAAATAATTTTGTTTAACTT
TAAGAAGGAGATATACATATGGCCGCTGGTGAGCAATTTGACTATATTATTGTTGGAGGAGGGACCGCCG
GATGCGTGCTAGCTTCCAGATTAAAACAATATAACTCTAGTCTATCAATCCTGCTTGTGGAAGCCGGACC
AGACGCCTCAAACCATCCTTTGGTTCCGGATGGATCCAAGGCTACGCAACTCCTGGGCTCAGAATTGGAT
TGGACCTACGACACAGTCCCTCAGAAACACTTACACGATCGTGTTCTTAGCAATCATGCCGGTAAGGCTC
TGGGCGGTAGTACGACTATCAACTCCGGTGGTTGGATGAGAGGTGCTAAAGAAGATTACGACCTTTGGGC
CTCTCTGGTCGGTGACTCACGTTGGAGTTATCATGGTTTGCTGCCTTATTTCAGAAAGCTAGAACACCAC
TTCGATCCTTTTGCTGACCCTGAAGTACATGGGTTCGAAGGTCCGATCAAGACTGAATCAGTAAGCTCCA
CGGGTCGACGTTACCCTCTTAGGCAGTTGGTACAGGAAGTATGGAATTCAGTTGGCGTTACCTACAATTC
TAACATTAACTCCGGGTCTCCATATGGCTTGGTTGAAGTTGTTGAGAATCGAGACCACGGAATGAGACAG
ATGTCATCTTCTGTTTACCCGTTGGACGTCGAGGTTATGACTGAGACCTTGGTTAAGAGAGTGCTTGTCG
AAGAAAGAGACGATCAAAAGGTAGCCATTGGTGTAGTCCTAGAGGACACTGATGAATCCCAGATTATTGC
TAGACAGGAAGTAATCATCTCCGCAGGTGCATATAGAACGCCACAGTTGATGATGCTCAGCGGCATTGGT
CCAGCTGAAGAGTTAAGAGCTTACGGCATTGATATCGTTTTGGACCTTCCAGATGTGGGCCGTCATTTTG
CAGACCATGTTGCCGTGTCGCAGTGGTGGCAGCTGAAGCATCCTGAGAAAGGACTAAGCATTGGATCCCC
AGCATTCACAGATCCTGCATTCTTTCGTGGGAACCCAATCGATTTTGTTGCATTGGATTCGGTACCTCTA
GATGGACTTAGACAGGCTCTAGTAAAGGATGACCCGAATAGTAATCCTGACGAACACCCTCTCATAGCAA
GTCAAAGAGTGCACGTGGAAACATTCACGGTTTATGCTGCTGGTAACGCTCAGAATCCAACGATTGCTAC
GGACGGCACCCATATCACTACTGGAGTGTCTTGCATGTTGCCGACCTCTCGAGGGTCCATTAAACTGGCA
GATAGAGATGTACGAAGTGCTCCACGTATCGACCCAAACTACTGCGCTACAGAAGCTGACAGATACGTAT
TGAGAGAAGGGTTGAGAAAATTGAGAAAGGCTTTGAGGGATACTAGTGCAGGCCAAGAGATGATTGAATC
GGAGACTGTGGAAGAGAATTATGACCCACTTGGCCCCGAAACCGATGACGAAGCTCTAGACGACTTGATT
CGACGAAGAGCAGCTACTTTGTACCACCCAACGGGTGGAGCTTGTATGGGGAAAGTCGTTGATGGTGACC
TCAGAGTAAAGGGAATCGATGGACTAAGGGTGGTGGACGCAAGTGTTATCCCTACACCCTTGTCTACTCA
CATACAGGCATGTGTCCGAATGGGAATGGTTGATCAGCTGGCTGCTGCCCTGGAACACCACCATCACCAC
CACCACCACCACCACTGAGATCCGGCTGCTAACAAAGCCCGAAAGGAAGCTGAGTTGGCTGCTGCCACCG
CTGAGCAATAACTAGCATAACCCCTTGGGGCCTCTAAACGGGTCTTGAGGGGTTTTTTGCTGAAAGGAGG
AACTATATCCGGATTGGCGAATGGG
[124 nt withheld, positions 1916-2039]
C
[91 nt withheld, positions 2041-2131]
A
[49 nt withheld, positions 2133-2181]
CCTTTGACGTTGGAGTCCACGTTCTTT
[37 nt withheld, positions 2209-2245]
ACCCTATCTCGGTCTATTCTTTTGATTTATAAGGGATTTTGCCGATTTCGGCCTATTGGTTAAAAAATGA
GCTGATTTAACAAAAATTTAACGCGAATTTTAACAAAATATTAACGCTTACAATTTAGGTGGCACTTTTC
GGGGAAATGTGCGCGGAACCCCTATTTGTTTATTTTTCTAAATACATTCAAATATGTATCCGCTCATGAG
ACAATAACCCTGATAAATGCTTCAATAATATTGAAAAAGGAAGAGTATGAGTATTCAACATTTCCGTGTC
GCCCTTATTCCCTTTTTTGCGGCATTTTGCCTTCCTGTTTTTGCTCACCCAGAAACGCTGGTGAAAGTAA
AAGATGCTGAAGATCAGTTGGGTGCACGAGTGGGTTACATCGAACTGGATCTCAACAGCGGTAAGATCCT
TGAGAGTTTTCGCCCCGAAGAACGTTTTCCAATGATGAGCACTTTTAAAGTTCTGCTATGTGGCGCGGTA
TTATCCCGTATTGACGCCGGGCAAGAGCAACTCGGTCGCCGCATACACTATTCTCAGAATGACTTGGTTG
AGTACTCACCAGTCACAGAAAAGCATCTTACGGATGGCATGACAGTAAGAGAATTATGCAGTGCTGCCAT
AACCATGAGTGATAACACTGCGGCCAACTTACTTCTGACAACGATCGGAGGACCGAAGGAGCTAACCGCT
TTTTTGCACAACATGGGGGATCATGTAACTCGCCTTGATCGTTGGGAACCGGAGCTGAATGAAGCCATAC
CAAACGACGAGCGTGACACCACGATGCCTGCAGCAATGGCAACAACGTTGCGCAAACTATTAACTGGCGA
ACTACTTACTCTAGCTTCCCGGCAACAATTAATAGACTGGATGGAGGCGGATAAAGTTGCAGGACCACTT
CTGCGCTCGGCCCTTCCGGCTGGCTGGTTTATTGCTGATAAATCTGGAGCCGGTGAGCGTGGGTCTCGCG
GTATCATTGCAGCACTGGGGCCAGATGGTAAGCCCTCCCGTATCGTAGTTATCTACACGACGGGGAGTCA
GGCAACTATGGATGAACGAAATAGACAGATCGCTGAGATAGGTGCCTCACTGATTAAGCATTGGTAACTG
TCAGACCAAGTTTACTCATATATACTTTAGATTGATTTAAAACTTCATTTTTAATTTAAAAGGATCTAGG
TGAAGATCCTTTTTGATAATCTCATGACCAAAATCCCTTAACGTGAGTTTTCGTTCCACTGAGCGTCAGA
CCCCGTAGAAAAGATCAAAGGATCTTCTTGAGATCCTTTTTTTCTGCGCGTAATCTGCTGCTTGCAAACA
AAAAAACCACCGCTACCAGCGGTGGTTTGTTTGCCGGATCAAGAGCTACCAACTCTTTTTCCGAAGGTAA
CTGGCTTCAGCAGAGCGCAGATACCAAATACTGTCCTTCTAGTGTAGCCGTAGTTAGGCCACCACTTCAA
GAACTCTGTAGCACCGCCTACATACCTCGCTCTGCTAATCCTGTTACCAGTGGCTGCTGCCAGTGGCGAT
AAGTCGTGTCTTACCGGGTTGGACTCAAGACGATAGTTACCGGATAAGGCGCAGCGGTCGGGCTGAACGG
GGGGTTCGTGCACACAGCCCAGCTTGGAGCGAACGACCTACACCGAACTGAGATACCTACAGCGTGAGCT
ATGAGAAAGCGCCACGCTTCCCGAAGGGAGAAAGGCGGACAGGTATCCGGTAAGCGGCAGGGTCGGAACA
GGAGAGCGCACGAGGGAGCTTCCAGGGGGAAACGCCTGGTATCTTTATAGTCCTGTCGGGTTTCGCCACC
TCTGACTTGAGCGTCGATTTTTGTGATGCTCGTCAGGGGGGCGGAGCCTATGGAAAAACGCCAGCAACGC
GGCCTTTTTACGGTTCCTGGCCTTTTGCTGGCCTTTTGCTCACATGTTCTTTCCTGCGTTATCCCCTGAT
TCTGTGGATAACCGTATTACCGCCTTTGAGTGAGCTGATACCGCTCGCCGCAGCCGAACGACCGAGCGCA
GCGAGTCAGTGAGCGAGGAAGCGGAAGAGCGCCTGATGCGGTATTTTCTCCTTACGCATCTGTGCGGTAT
TTCACACCGCAATGGTGCACTCTCAGTACAATCTGCTCTGATGCCGCATAGTTAAGCCAGTATACACTCC
GCTATCGCTACGTGACTGGGTCATGGCTGCGCCCCGACACCCGCCAACACCCGCTGACGCGCCCTGACGG
GCTTGTCTGCTCCCGGCATCCGCTTACAGACAAGCTGTGACCGTCTCCGGGAGCTGCATGTGTCAGAGGT
TTTCACCGTCATCACCGAAACGCGCGAGGCAGCTGCGGTAAAGCTCATCAGCGTGGTCGTGAAGCGATTC
ACAGATGTCTGCCTGTTCATCCGCGTCCAGCTCGTTGAGTTTCTCCAGAAGCGTTAATGTCTGGCTTCTG
ATAAAGCGGGCCATGTTAAGGGCGGTTTTTTCCTGTTTGGTCACTGATGCCTCCGTGTAAGGGGGATTTC
TGTTCATGGGGGTAATGATACCGATGAAACGAGAGAGGATGCTCACGATACGGGTTACTGATGATGAACA
TGCCCGGTTACTGGAACGTTGTGAGGGTAAACAACTGGCGGTATGGATGCGGCGGGACCAGAGAAAAATC
ACTCAGGGTCAATGCCAGCGCTTCGTTAATACAGATGTAGGTGTTCCACAGGGTAGCCAGCAGCATCCTG
CGATGCAGATCCGGAACATAATGGTGCAGGGCGCTGACTTCCGCGTTTCCAGACTTTACGAAACACGGAA
ACCGAAGACCATTCATGTTGTTGCTCAGGTCGCAGACGTTTTGCAGCAGCAGTCGCTTCACGTTCGCTCG
CGTATCGGTGATTCATTCTGCTAACCAGTAAGGCAACCCCGCCAGCCTAGCCGGGTCCTCAACGACAGGA
GCACGATCATGCGCACCCGTGGGGCCGCCATGCCGGCGATAATGGCCTGCTTCTCGCCGAAACGTTTGGT
GGCGGGACCAGTGACGAAGGCTTGAGCGAGGGCGTGCAAGATTCCGAATACCGCAAGCGACAGGCCGATC
ATCGTCGCGCTCCAGCGAAAGCGGTCCTCGCCGAAAATGACCCAGAGCGCTGCCGGCACCTGTCCTACGA
GTTGCATGATAAAGAAGACAGTCATAAGTGCGGCGACGATAGTCATGCCCCGCGCCCACCGGAAGGAGCT
GACTGGGTTGAAGGCTCTCAAGGGCATCGGTCGAGATCCCGGTGCCTAATGAGTGAGCTAACTTACATTA
ATTGCGTTGCGCTCACTGCCCGCTTTCCAGTCGGGAAACCTGTCGTGCCAGCTGCATTAATGAATCGGCC
AACGCGCGGGGAGAGGCGGTTTGCGTATTGGGCGCCAGGGTGGTTTTTCTTTTCACCAGTGAGACGGGCA
ACAGCTGATTGCCCTTCACCGCCTGGCCCTGAGAGAGTTGCAGCAAGCGGTCCACGCTGGTTTGCCCCAG
CAGGCGAAAATCCTGTTTGATGGTGGTTAACGGCGGGATATAACATGAGCTGTCTTCGGTATCATCGTAT
CCCACTACCGAGATATCCGCACCAACGCGCAGCCCGGACTCGGTAATGGCGCGCATTGCGCCCAGCGCCA
TCTGATCGTTGGCAACCAGCATCGCAGTGGGAACGATGCCCTCATTCAGCATTTGCATGGTTTGTTGAAA
ACCGGACATGGCACTCCAGTCGCCTTCCCGTTCCGCTATCGGCTGAATTTGATTGCGAGTGAGATATTTA
TGCCAGCCAGCCAGACGCAGACGCGCCGAGACAGAACTTAATGGGCCCGCTAACAGCGCGATTTGCTGGT
GACCCAATGCGACCAGATGCTCCACGCCCAGTCGCGTACCGTCTTCATGGGAGAAAATAATACTGTTGAT
GGGTGTCTGGTCAGAGACATCAAGAAATAACGCCGGAACATTAGTGCAGGCAGCTTCCACAGCAATGGCA
TCCTGGTCATCCAGCGGATAGTTAATGATCAGCCCACTGACGCGTTGCGCGAGAAGATTGTGCACCGCCG
CTTTACAGGCTTCGACGCCGCTTCGTTCTACCATCGACACCACCACGCTGGCACCCAGTTGATCGGCGCG
AGATTTAATCGCCGCGACAATTTGCGACGGCGCGTGCAGGGCCAGACTGGAGGTGGCAACGCCAATCAGC
AACGACTGTTTGCCCGCCAGTTGTTGTGCCACGCGGTTGGGAATGTAATTCAGCTCCGCCATCGCCGCTT
CCACTTTTTCCCGCGTTTTCGCAGAAACGTGGCTGGCCTGGTTCACCACGCGGGAAACGGTCTGATAAGA
GACACCGGCATACTCTGCGACATCGTATAACGTTACTGGTTTCACATTCACCACCCTGAATTGACTCTCT
TCCGGGCGCTATCATGCCATACCGCGAAAGGTTTTGCGCCATTCGATGGTGTCCGGGATCTCGACGCTCT
CCCTTATGCGACTCCTGCATTAGGAAGCAGCCCAGTAGTAGGTTGAGGCCGTTGAGCACCGCCGCCGCAA
GGAATGGTGCATGCAAGGAGATGGCGCCCAACAGTCCCCCGGCCACGGGGCCTGCCACCATACCCACGCC
GAAACAAGCGCTCATGAGCCCGAAGTGGCGAGCCCGATCTTCCCCATCGGTGATGTCGGCGATATAGGCG
CCAGCAACCGCACCTGTGGCGCCGGTGATGCCGGCCACGATGCGTCCGGCGTAGAGGATCGAGATCTCGA
TCCCGCGAAAT
Features (pLannotate 1.2.2; 19 found; start..end, strand, type, name):
      1..19      +  promoter       T7 promoter: promoter for bacteriophage T7 RNA polymerase
     20..44      +  protein_bind   lac operator: The lac repressor binds to the lac operator to inhibit transcription in E. coli. This inhibition can be relieved by adding lactose or isopropyl-β-D-thiogalactopyranoside (IPTG). lac repressor encoded by lacI
     59..81      +  RBS            RBS: efficient ribosome binding site from bacteriophage T7 gene 10 (Olins and Rangwala, 1989)
    830..988     +  CDS            YR832_MIMIV (fragment): Protein inferred from homology: Swiss-Prot protein existence level 3. From Acanthamoeba polyphaga mimivirus (APMV).
   1736..1762    +  CDS            9xHis: 9xHis affinity tag
   1775..1824    +  CDS            SET1 (fragment): solubility-enhancement tag derived from T7 phage gene 10B
   1832..1879    +  terminator     T7 terminator: transcription terminator for bacteriophage T7 RNA polymerase
   1916..2344    +  rep_origin     f1 ori (sequence partly withheld): f1 bacteriophage origin of replication; arrow indicates direction of (+) strand synthesis
   2397..2501    +  promoter       AmpR promoter: bla
   2502..3362    +  CDS            AmpR: β-lactamase; bla; confers resistance to ampicillin, carbenicillin, and related antibiotics
   3533..4121    +  rep_origin     ori: high-copy-number ColE1/pMB1/pBR322/pUC origin of replication
   4307..4446    -  misc_feature   bom: basis of mobility region from pBR322
   4548..4739    -  CDS            rop: Rop protein, which maintains plasmids at low copy number; rop
   4756..5136    +  CDS            YPB1_ECOLX: Protein predicted: Swiss-Prot protein existence level 4. From Escherichia coli.
   5208..5499    -  CDS            TcR (fragment): tetracycline efflux protein; tet; confers resistance to tetracycline
   5514..5535    -  protein_bind   CAP binding site: CAP binding activates transcription in the presence of cAMP. E. coli catabolite activator protein
   5548..6630    -  CDS            lacI: lac repressor; lacI; The lac repressor binds to the lac operator to inhibit transcription in E. coli. This inhibition can be relieved by adding lactose or isopropyl-β-D-thiogalactopyranoside (IPTG).
   6631..6708    -  promoter       lacI promoter: lacI
   6716..6995    -  CDS            TcR (fragment): tetracycline efflux protein; tet; confers resistance to tetracycline
