[The description below was written by a language model from this plasmid's Addgene catalogue record and pLannotate feature annotations shown in this document.]
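Description:
Q0I8G2 is a bacterial expression plasmid built on the pET21a(+) backbone for inducible production of a Synechococcus sp. protein, a flavoprotein oxidoreductase that the depositor names by its UniProt identifier. The coding sequence sits downstream of a T7 promoter with an adjacent lac operator and the strong phage T7 gene 10 ribosome binding site, and is followed by the T7 terminator. The plasmid also carries lacI under its own promoter. The lac repressor therefore holds transcription off until IPTG or lactose relieves repression, in an E. coli host that supplies T7 RNA polymerase. The catalogue lists an N-terminal T7 tag and a C-terminal 10xHis tag, both from the backbone. The annotation detects a polyhistidine run (scored as 9xHis) just before the terminator, consistent with a C-terminal affinity tag for metal-chelate purification. The T7 tag and the insert itself are not annotated as features; the insert lies in the unannotated span between the RBS and the His tag.

Propagation in E. coli relies on a ColE1/pBR322-type origin with the bom site and rop gene, and selection is by ampicillin through β-lactamase. The catalogue calls the plasmid high copy, although rop normally moderates copy number. An f1 origin allows single-stranded DNA production, and the short tetracycline-resistance fragments are non-functional pBR322 remnants. Two sequence records are supplied, of 6,899 and 7,016 nt. They share the same backbone layout but differ by about 117 nt within the insert region, and the record does not explain this discrepancy. The plasmid comes from a study that experimentally tested enzyme functional annotations in the EC 1.1.3.15 class, which implies use for recombinant expression, purification and activity assays.
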