Addgene plasmid #163283: Q0I8G2
Purpose: Inducible expression of UniProt identifier Q0I8G2
Depositing lab: Martin Engqvist. Depositing organization: Chalmers University of Technology. Publication: Experimental and computational investigation of enzyme functional annotations uncovers misannotation in the EC 1.1.3.15 enzyme class. Rembeza E, Engqvist MKM. PLoS Comput Biol. 2021 Sep 23;17(9):e1009446. doi: 10.1371/journal.pcbi.1009446. eCollection 2021 Sep. PubMed 34555022.
Backbone
  Vector backbone: pET21a(+)
  Vector type: Bacterial Expression
Growth in bacteria
  Bacterial resistance: Ampicillin, 100 μg/mL
  Growth temperature: 37°C
  Growth strain: DH5alpha
  Copy number: High Copy
Gene/Insert
  Gene/Insert name: Q0I8G2 (alt name: flavoprotein oxidoreductase)
  Species: Synechococcus sp.
  Promoter: T7
  Tag / fusion protein: T7 (N terminal on backbone); 10xHis (C terminal on backbone)
  Cloning method: Unknown
  Sequencing primers: 5′ T7; 3′ T7-term
Terms and licenses: Academic/Nonprofit Terms; Industry Terms: Not Available to Industry
Depositor comments: Insert name is a UniProt identifier
How to cite: Q0I8G2 was a gift from Martin Engqvist (Addgene plasmid # 163283 ; http://n2t.net/addgene:163283 ; RRID:Addgene_163283)
