>Addgene plasmid #163283 | Q0I8G2 | depositor partial sequence | sequence record 316440 | insert gene sequence
ATGATGACGAAACTTCCTAAGCTGCAATTATTTGGCACTTCATCAGTCAATTATGACTGGCCGGCGTTAG
AACGCGAGCTGCGCGGTTTCCTTCCGTCGAAGAGTGTAGTAGCGAAGCGTCAGGAATTATTATCATATGA
TTGCGATGGCCTGACGATGGATCGTCACATGCCTCGCTTAGCAGTTCTGCCTGAAACAGCCGAGCAAGTG
GCACAAATTTTGGCATGTTGTCATCGTCTGGGCATCCCCTTTGTCGCGCGTGGTTCAGGTACAGGGCTTT
CGGGCGGAGCACTGGTGGAACAAGAAGCCCTGCTGGTCGTTACCTCTCGTATGCGTCGCATCTTGGACAT
TGATCTGGACAATCAGACCATTACCGTGGAGCCGGGTGTGATCAATAGTTGGGTTTCTCGTGCGGTGGTC
GGTGATGGGTTCTATTATGCCCCAGATCCGTCTTCCCAAGTTGTTTGCAGCATCGGTGGGAACGTCGCTG
AAAACAGCGGTGGCGTGCACTGTTTAAAATACGGTGTTACCAGTAATCACGTACTGAGCCTGGACGTGGT
GCTGCCCAACGGAACGCCGACTCGCCTTGGTACCTCTCTGTGTGACGCTGCCGAACTGGACCTGCGCGGG
GTGTTTATTGGTTCAGAGGGCACCCTGGGCATCGCTACTGCCATTACTCTGCGTCTTCTTCGCGCTCCTG
ACGCCGTGGGCGTCTTACTTGCCGACTTTCCGAGTATGCAAGCCGCGGGCGAAGCGGTGCGTCTGATCAC
CCGTGCCGGTGTACTTCCTGCAGGTTTAGAGATTATGGACCAGACCTGTATCCAGGCCGTTAACGAAGCC
TTTGGTGAAGAAGAGTACCCACCCGAGGCAGGGGCCGTCTTGCTGATCGAACTGGATGGCCAAGAGCAAG
AAGTAAAACAGGCAGTTACTGTGACCACCGCTTTATGTCGTGAAGCCGGTGCCGGGGCAATTCGCGAAGC
GTGGAGCGAGGAAGATCGCGCACGCTTGTGGAAGGGCCGTAAATCGGCCATTAGTGCGCTGGGTCGCCAG
TACCCGTCATATTACCTGCAGGATGGCGTTGTTCCTCGTACCGCCTTGCCACGCGTTCTGGAAGCGATTG
ACCAGCTTTCAGCGGAACACGGCTTAGTAGTTGCGAATGTCTTCCACGCCGGCGATGGTAACCTTCATCC
CCTGATTCTGTATCGTTCGTCCGAACAGGGTGTGAATGAGCGCGTCAAGGCCTTGGGCGGTGCAATTATG
AACTTATGTTTGGAAGTAGGTGGCTCCATCTCAGGTGAGCATGGAGTGGGAAGCGACAAGCGTTGTTACC
TCGATCAGATGTTCAGCGCGGAAGATCTGATCTCAATGCAGTGGGTCCGTCTGGCGTTTGACCCCTTGGG
TCGTGCGAACCCCGGCAAGATCTTCCCAACCCCTAAGAGCTGCGGTGAGAGCTTACGTCGCAGTGTACAA
TTGCAAGCAGAGGGACAGAGCCTGCCGGAAGAAGCAATTGTGTATGCGGCCGCACTCGAGCATCATCACC
AT
